>Addgene plasmid #154782 | pUC_h7SK Mma PylT (CUA) | addgene full sequence | sequence record 313521 | Addgene NGS Result
GTGGTTTGTTTGCCGGATCAAGAGCTACCAACTCTTTTTCCGAAGGTAACTGGCTTCAGCAGAGCGCAGA
TACCAAATACTGTTCTTCTAGTGTAGCCGTAGTTAGGCCACCACTTCAAGAACTCTGTAGCACCGCCTAC
ATACCTCGCTCTGCTAATCCTGTTACCAGTGGCTGCTGCCAGTGGCGATAAGTCGTGTCTTACCGGGTTG
GACTCAAGACGATAGTTACCGGATAAGGCGCAGCGGTCGGGCTGAACGGGGGGTTCGTGCACACAGCCCA
GCTTGGAGCGAACGACCTACACCGAACTGAGATACCTACAGCGTGAGCTATGAGAAAGCGCCACGCTTCC
CGAAGGGAGAAAGGCGGACAGGTATCCGGTAAGCGGCAGGGTCGGAACAGGAGAGCGCACGAGGGAGCTT
CCAGGGGGAAACGCCTGGTATCTTTATAGTCCTGTCGGGTTTCGCCACCTCTGACTTGAGCGTCGATTTT
TGTGATGCTCGTCAGGGGGGCGGAGCCTATGGAAAAACGCCAGCAACGCGGCCTTTTTACGGTTCCTGGC
CTTTTGCTGGCCTTTTGCTCATTAGGCACCCCAGGCTTTACCCGAACGACCGAGCGCAGCGAGTCAGTGA
GCGAGGAAGCGGAGAGCGCCCAATACGCAAGGAAACAGCTATGACCATGTTAATGCAGCTGGCACGACAG
GTTTCCCGACTGGAAAGCGGGCAGTGAGCGGAAGGCCCATGAGGCCAGTCTTGTGCTCCATTAATTAATC
TCGGCCTCTGCATAAATAAAAAAAATTAGTCAGCCATGGGGCGGAGAATGGGCGGAACTGGGCGGAGTTA
GGGGCGGGATAGCACTGACTCCTAGGAAAAACCGCACTTGTCCGGAAACCCCGGGAATCTAACCCGGCTG
AACGGATTTAGAGTCCGTTCGATCTACATGATCAGGTTTCCGAGGTACCCAGGCGGCGCACAAGCTATAT
AAACCTGAAGGAAATCTCAACTTTACACTTAGGTCAAGTTACTTATCGTACTAGAGCTTCAGCAGGAAAT
TTAACTAAAATCTAATTTAACCAGCATAGCAAATATCATTTATTCCCAAAATGCTAAAGTTTGAGATAAA
CGGACTTGATTTCCGGCTGTTTTGACACTATCCAGAATGCCTTGCAGATGGGTGGGGCATGCTAAATACT
GCAGAACTAGTGACTGACTAAGGAAGTTCCTATACTTTCTAGAGAATAGGAACTTCGGAATAGGAACTTC
TAGTGGCGCGCCTGGACAAGACACGTGGCCTTGACGGCCTTCCGCCAATTCGCCCTATAGTGAGTCGTAT
TACGTCGCGCTCACTGGCCGTCGTTTTACAACGTCGTGACTGGGAAAACCCTGGCGTTACCCAACTTAAT
CGCCTTGCAGCACATCCCCCTTTCGCCAGCTGGCGTAATAGCGAAGAGGCCCGCACCGAAACGCCCTTCC
CAACAGTTGCGCAGCCTGAATGGCGAATGGGAGCGCCCTGTAGCGGCCACTCAACCCTATCTCGGTCTAT
TCTTTTGATTTATAAGGGATTTTGCCGATTTCGGCCTATTGGTTAAAAAATGAGCTGATTTAACAAAAAT
TTAACGCGAATTTTAACAAAATATTAACGCTTACAATTTAGGTGGCACTTTTCGGGGAAATGTGCGCGGA
ACCCCTATTTGTTTATTTTTCTAAATACATTCAAATATGTATCCGCTCATGAGACAATAACCCTGATAAA
TGCTTCAATAATATTGAAAAAGGAAGAGTATGAGTATTCAACATTTCCGTGTCGCCCTTATTCCCTTTTT
TGCGGCATTTTGCCTTCCTGTTTTTGCTCACCCAGAAACGCTGGTGAAAGTAAAAGATGCTGAAGATCAG
TTGGGTGCACGAGTGGGTTACATCGAACTGGATCTCAACAGCGGTAAGATCCTTGAGAGTTTTCGCCCCG
AAGAACGTTTTCCAATGATGAGCACTTTTAAAGTTCTGCTATGTGGCGCGGTATTATCCCGTATTGACGC
CGGGCAAGAGCAACTCGGTCGCCGCATACACTATTCTCAGAATGACTTGGTTGAGTACTCACCAGTCACA
GAAAAGCATCTTACGGATGGCATGACAGTAAGAGAATTATGCAGTGCTGCCATAACCATGAGTGATAACA
CTGCGGCCAACTTACTTCTGACAACGATCGGAGGACCGAAGGAGCTAACCGCTTTTTTGCACAACATGGG
GGATCATGTAACTCGCCTTGATCGTTGGGAACCGGAGCTGAATGAAGCCATACCAAACGACGAGCGTGAC
ACCACGATGCCTGTAGCAATGGCAACAACGTTGCGCAAACTATTAACTGGCGAACTACTTACTCTAGCTT
CCCGGCAACAATTAATAGACTGGATGGAGGCGGATAAAGTTGCAGGACCACTTCTGCGCTCGGCCCTTCC
GGCTGGCTGGTTTATTGCTGATAAATCTGGAGCCGGTGAGCGTGGTTCTCGCGGTATCATTGCAGCACTG
GGGCCAGATGGTAAGCCCTCCCGTATCGTAGTTATCTACACGACGGGGAGTCAGGCAACTATGGATGAAC
GAAATAGACAGATCGCTGAGATAGGTGCCTCACTGATTAAGCATTGGTAACTGTCAGACCAAGTTTACTC
ATATATACTTTAGATTGATTTAAAACTTCATTTTTAATTTAAAAGGATCTAGGTGAAGATCCTTTTTGAT
AATCTCATGACCAAAATCCCTTAACGTGAGTTTTCGTTCCACTGAGCGTCAGACCCCGTAGAAAAGATCA
AAGGATCTTCTTGAGATCCTTTTTTTCTGCGCGTAATCTGCTGCTTGCAAACAAAAAAACCACCGCTACC
AGCG
Features (pLannotate 1.2.2; 11 found; start..end, strand, type, name):
    603..643     +  rep_origin     RSF ori (fragment): Plasmids containing the RSF 1030 origin of replication can be propagated in E. coli cells that contain additional plasmids with compatible origins.
    680..727     +  CDS            lacI (fragment): lac repressor; lacI; The lac repressor binds to the lac operator to inhibit transcription in E. coli. This inhibition can be relieved by adding lactose or isopropyl-β-D-thiogalactopyranoside (IPTG).
    770..850     -  rep_origin     SV40 ori (fragment): SV40 origin of replication
    882..950     -  ncRNA          tRNA: Accession: RF00005 - tRNA
   1213..1260    -  protein_bind   FRT: FLP-mediated recombination occurs in the 8-bp core sequence TCTAGAAA (Turan and Bode, 2011). FLP recombinase from the Saccharomyces cerevisiae 2μ plasmid
   1314..1332    -  promoter       T7 promoter: promoter for bacteriophage T7 RNA polymerase
   1341..1497    +  CDS            lacZα (fragment): LacZα fragment of β-galactosidase; lacZ fragment
   1518..1649    +  rep_origin     M13 ori (fragment): M13 bacteriophage origin of replication; arrow indicates direction of (+) strand synthesis
   1675..1779    +  promoter       AmpR promoter: bla
   1780..2640    +  CDS            AmpR: β-lactamase; bla; confers resistance to ampicillin, carbenicillin, and related antibiotics
   2811..525     +  rep_origin     ori (across the origin): high-copy-number ColE1/pMB1/pBR322/pUC origin of replication
