[The description below was written by a language model from this plasmid's Addgene catalogue record and pLannotate feature annotations shown in this document.]
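Description:
pUC_h7SK Mma PylT (CUA) is a small (about 2.9 kb) high-copy pUC-type plasmid, built on a commercially synthesized backbone, that carries a single copy of the pyrrolysyl tRNA gene (PylT) from Methanosarcina mazei for expression in mammalian cells. It is propagated in E. coli through the ColE1/pUC origin and selected with ampicillin via the bla (AmpR) gene and its native promoter. The catalogue lists no mammalian selection marker and none is annotated, so the plasmid appears suited to transient transfection rather than stable selection.

The 312 bp insert places the tRNA under the human 7SK promoter, an RNA polymerase III promoter commonly used to drive short non-coding RNAs. The tRNA carries a CUA anticodon, making it an amber (UAG) suppressor, and a U25C mutation. The feature table identifies the tRNA itself on the minus strand. It does not annotate the 7SK promoter, which is known only from the catalogue entry and presumably lies in the unannotated stretch adjacent to the tRNA. An FRT site and a T7 promoter are also detected nearby, though the record does not state any intended role for them. The remaining hits are short fragments (RSF ori, lacI, SV40 ori, lacZα, M13 ori) that are best read as backbone remnants or partial matches rather than functional elements.

The plasmid supplies only the suppressor tRNA. To incorporate non-canonical amino acids at amber codons, it would be co-delivered with a separately encoded pyrrolysyl-tRNA synthetase and a target gene bearing a UAG codon. The associated work concerns mutually orthogonal pyrrolysyl tRNA/synthetase pairs in mammalian cells.
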