Addgene plasmid #154782: pUC_h7SK Mma PylT (CUA)
Purpose: plasmid with single copy of Mma PylT (CUA anticodon)
Depositing lab: Simon Elsaesser. Depositing organization: Karolinska Institutet. Publication: Methanomethylophilus alvus Mx1201 provides basis for mutual orthogonal pyrrolysyl tRNA/aminoacyl-tRNA synthetase pairs in mammalian cells. Meineke B, Heimgartner J, Lafranchi L, Elsasser SJ. ACS Chem Biol. 2018 Sep 27. doi: 10.1021/acschembio.8b00571. PubMed 30260624.
Backbone
  Vector backbone: pUC
  Backbone manufacturer: IDT
  Vector type: Mammalian Expression
Growth in bacteria
  Bacterial resistance: Ampicillin, 100 μg/mL
  Growth temperature: 37°C
  Growth strain: NEB Stable
  Copy number: High Copy
Gene/Insert
  Gene/Insert name: Mma PylT
  Species: Methanosarcina mazei
  Insert size (bp): 312
  Mutation: U25C
  Promoter: h7SK
  Cloning method: Unknown
Terms and licenses: Academic/Nonprofit Terms; Industry Terms: Not Available to Industry
How to cite: pUC_h7SK Mma PylT (CUA) was a gift from Simon Elsaesser (Addgene plasmid # 154782 ; http://n2t.net/addgene:154782 ; RRID:Addgene_154782)
